>Addgene plasmid #131753 | JI401: Ad5 E1A/Hexon qRT-PCR standard | addgene full sequence | sequence record 314394 | Addgene NGS Result
GCGCTCTTCCGCTTCCTCGCTCACTGACTCGCTGCGCTCGGTCGTTCGGCTGCGGCGAGCGGTATCAGCT
CACTCAAAGGCGGTAATACGGTTATCCACAGAATCAGGGGATAACGCAGGAAAGAACATGTGAGCAAAAG
GCCAGCAAAAGGCCAGGAACCGTAAAAAGGCCGCGTTGCTGGCGTTTTTCCATAGGCTCCGCCCCCCTGA
CGAGCATCACAAAAATCGACGCTCAAGTCAGAGGTGGCGAAACCCGACAGGACTATAAAGATACCAGGCG
TTTCCCCCTGGAAGCTCCCTCGTGCGCTCTCCTGTTCCGACCCTGCCGCTTACCGGATACCTGTCCGCCT
TTCTCCCTTCGGGAAGCGTGGCGCTTTCTCATAGCTCACGCTGTAGGTATCTCAGTTCGGTGTAGGTCGT
TCGCTCCAAGCTGGGCTGTGTGCACGAACCCCCCGTTCAGCCCGACCGCTGCGCCTTATCCGGTAACTAT
CGTCTTGAGTCCAACCCGGTAAGACACGACTTATCGCCACTGGCAGCAGCCACTGGTAACAGGATTAGCA
GAGCGAGGTATGTAGGCGGTGCTACAGAGTTCTTGAAGTGGTGGCCTAACTACGGCTACACTAGAAGAAC
AGTATTTGGTATCTGCGCTCTGCTGAAGCCAGTTACCTTCGGAAAAAGAGTTGGTAGCTCTTGATCCGGC
AAACAAACCACCGCTGGTAGCGGTGGTTTTTTTGTTTGCAAGCAGCAGATTACGCGCAGAAAAAAAGGAT
CTCAAGAAGATCCTTTGATCTTTTCTACGGGGTCTGACGCTCAGTGGAACGAAAACTCACGTTAAGGGAT
TTTGGTCATGAGATTATCAAAAAGGATCTTCACCTAGATCCTTTTAAATTAAAAATGAAGTTTTAAATCA
ATCTAAAGTATATATGAGTAAACTTGGTCTGACAGTTACCAATGCTTAATCAGTGAGGCACCTATCTCAG
CGATCTGTCTATTTCGTTCATCCATAGTTGCCTGACTCCCCGTCGTGTAGATAACTACGATACGGGAGGG
CTTACCATCTGGCCCCAGTGCTGCAATGATACCGCGAGACCCACGCTCACCGGCTCCAGATTTATCAGCA
ATAAACCAGCCAGCCGGAAGGGCCGAGCGCAGAAGTGGTCCTGCAACTTTATCCGCCTCCATCCAGTCTA
TTAATTGTTGCCGGGAAGCTAGAGTAAGTAGTTCGCCAGTTAATAGTTTGCGCAACGTTGTTGCCATTGC
TACAGGCATCGTGGTGTCACGCTCGTCGTTTGGTATGGCTTCATTCAGCTCCGGTTCCCAACGATCAAGG
CGAGTTACATGATCCCCCATGTTGTGCAAAAAAGCGGTTAGCTCCTTCGGTCCTCCGATCGTTGTCAGAA
GTAAGTTGGCCGCAGTGTTATCACTCATGGTTATGGCAGCACTGCATAATTCTCTTACTGTCATGCCATC
CGTAAGATGCTTTTCTGTGACTGGTGAGTACTCAACCAAGTCATTCTGAGAATAGTGTATGCGGCGACCG
AGTTGCTCTTGCCCGGCGTCAATACGGGATAATACCGCGCCACATAGCAGAACTTTAAAAGTGCTCATCA
TTGGAAAACGTTCTTCGGGGCGAAAACTCTCAAGGATCTTACCGCTGTTGAGATCCAGTTCGATGTAACC
CACTCGTGCACCCAACTGATCTTCAGCATCTTTTACTTTCACCAGCGTTTCTGGGTGAGCAAAAACAGGA
AGGCAAAATGCCGCAAAAAAGGGAATAAGGGCGACACGGAAATGTTGAATACTCATACTCTTCCTTTTTC
AATATTATTGAAGCATTTATCAGGGTTATTGTCTCATGAGCGGATACATATTTGAATGTATTTAGAAAAA
TAAACAAATAGGGGTTCCGCGCACATTTCCCCGAAAAGTGCCACCTG
[124 nt withheld, positions 1938-2061]
C
[91 nt withheld, positions 2063-2153]
A
[49 nt withheld, positions 2155-2203]
CCTTTGACGTTGGAGTCCACGTTCTTT
[37 nt withheld, positions 2231-2267]
ACCCTATCTCGGTCTATTCTTTTGATTTATAAGGGATTTTGCCGATTTCGGCCTATTGGTTAAAAAAATG
AGCTGATTTAACAAAAATTTAACGCGAATTTTAACAAAATATTAACGCTTACAATTTCCATTCGCCATTC
AGGCTGCGCAACTGTTGGGAAGGGCGATCGGTGCGGGCCTCTTCGCTATTACGCCAGCTGGCGAAAGGGG
GATGTGCTGCAAGGCGATTAAGTTGGGTAACGCCAGGGTTTTCCCAGTCACGACGTTGTAAAACGACGGC
CAGTGAGCGCGCGTAATACGACTCACTATAGGGCGAATTGGGTACCGGGCCCCCCCTCGAGGTCGACGGT
ATCGATAAGCCCGAGCAGCCGGAGCAGAGAGCCTTGGGTCCGGTTTCTATGCCAAACCTTGTACCGGAGG
TGATCGATCTTACCTGCCACGAGGCTGGCTTTCCACCCAGTGACGACGAGGATGAAGAGGGTGAGGAGTT
TGTGTTAGATTATGTGGAGCACCCCGGGCACGGTTGCAGGTCTTGTCATTATCACCGGAGGAATACGCAG
AAAAAGTTTCTTTGCGATCGCACCCTTTGGCGCATCCCATTCTCCAGTAACTTTATGTCCATGGGCGCAC
TCACAGACCTGGGCCAAAACCTTCTCTACGCCAACTCCGCCCACGCGCTAGACATGACTTTTGAGGTGGA
TCCCATGGACGAGCCCACCCTTCTTTATGTTTTGTTTGAAGTCTTTGACGTGGTCCGCTAGTTCTAGAGC
GGCCGCCACCGCGGTGGAGCTCCAGCTTTTGTTCCCTTTAGTGAGGGTTAATTGCGCGCTTGGCGTAATC
ATGGTCATAGCTGTTTCCTGTGTGAAATTGTTATCCGCTCACAATTCCACACAACATACGAGCCGGAAGC
ATAAAGTGTAAAGCCTGGGGTGCCTAATGAGTGAGCTAACTCACATTAATTGCGTTGCGCTCACTGCCCG
CTTTCCAGTCGGGAAACCTGTCGTGCCAGCTGCATTAATGAATCGGCCAACGCGCGGGGAGAGGCGGTTT
GCGTATTGG
Features (pLannotate 1.2.2; 15 found; start..end, strand, type, name):
    187..775     -  rep_origin     ori: high-copy-number ColE1/pMB1/pBR322/pUC origin of replication
    946..1806    -  CDS            AmpR: β-lactamase; bla; confers resistance to ampicillin, carbenicillin, and related antibiotics
   1807..1911    -  promoter       AmpR promoter: bla
   1938..2296    +  rep_origin     f1 ori (sequence partly withheld): f1 bacteriophage origin of replication; arrow indicates direction of (+) strand synthesis
   2398..2553    -  CDS            lacZα (fragment): LacZα fragment of β-galactosidase; lacZ fragment
   2561..2579    +  promoter       T7 promoter: promoter for bacteriophage T7 RNA polymerase
   2588..2627    -  misc_feature   MCS (fragment): pBluescript multiple cloning site
   2624..2824    +  CDS            E1A_ADE02 (fragment): Experimental evidence at protein level: Swiss-Prot protein existence level 1. Plays a role in viral genome replication by driving entry of quiescent cells into the cell cycle. Stimulation of progression from G1 to S phase allows the virus to efficiently use the cellular DNA replicating machinery to achieve viral genome replication. E1A protein has both transforming and trans-activating activities. Induces the disassembly of the E2F1 transcription factor from RB1 by direct competition for the same binding site on RB1, with subsequent transcriptional activation of E2F1-regulated S-phase genes an
   2822..3025    +  CDS            L3 (fragment): CAPSH_ADE05 - Experimental evidence at protein level: Swiss-Prot protein existence level 1. Major capsid protein that self-associates to form 240 hexon trimers, each in the shape of a hexagon, building most of the pseudo T=25 capsid. Assembled into trimeric units with the help of the chaperone shutoff protein. Transported by pre-protein VI to the nucleus where it associates with other structural proteins to form an empty capsid. Might be involved, through its interaction with host dyneins, in the intracellular microtubule-dependent transport of incoming viral capsid to the nucleus. From Human
   3025..3059    -  misc_feature   MCS (fragment): pBluescript multiple cloning site
   3072..3090    -  promoter       T3 promoter: promoter for bacteriophage T3 RNA polymerase
   3135..3151    -  protein_bind   lac operator: The lac repressor binds to the lac operator to inhibit transcription in E. coli. This inhibition can be relieved by adding lactose or isopropyl-β-D-thiogalactopyranoside (IPTG). lac repressor encoded by lacI
   3159..3189    -  promoter       lac promoter: promoter for the E. coli lac operon
   3204..3225    -  protein_bind   CAP binding site: CAP binding activates transcription in the presence of cAMP. E. coli catabolite activator protein
   3238..4       -  CDS            lacI (fragment) (across the origin): lac repressor; lacI; The lac repressor binds to the lac operator to inhibit transcription in E. coli. This inhibition can be relieved by adding lactose or isopropyl-β-D-thiogalactopyranoside (IPTG).
