[The description below was written by a language model from this plasmid's Addgene catalogue record and pLannotate feature annotations shown in this document.]
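Description:
JI401 is a small (about 3.3 kb) bacterial plasmid built on the pBluescript II SK(-) cloning backbone and intended not for expression but as a quantitative PCR reference template. It is maintained in E. coli at high copy through the ColE1/pUC-type origin and selected with ampicillin via the β-lactamase gene and its native promoter. The backbone also carries the f1 phage origin for single-stranded DNA production, along with the usual pBluescript lac region: CAP binding site, lac promoter and operator, a lacZα fragment interrupted by the cloning site, and a short residual lacI fragment.

The payload consists of two adenovirus serotype 5 gene fragments of roughly 200 bp each, joined directly end to end by Gibson assembly within the remnants of the multiple cloning site. One comes from the E1A early gene; the automated annotation matches it to the closely related Ad2 E1A protein, although the catalogue entry gives Ad5 as the source. The other comes from the L3 region encoding hexon, the major capsid protein. The fragments lie between the T7 and T3 phage promoters of the backbone, but no promoter is assigned to either insert and they are not meant to produce protein.

Because both amplicon targets sit on one molecule in equal copy number, dilutions of the plasmid can be used to build standard curves for both assays. According to the record, this supports detection and quantification of replication-competent adenovirus in recombinant Ad5 preparations. The likely logic is that hexon signal reports total viral genomes, while E1A, normally deleted from such vectors, flags genomes that have regained replication competence.
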