Addgene plasmid #131753: JI401: Ad5 E1A/Hexon qRT-PCR standard
Purpose: Plasmid standard containing regions of the Ad5 E1A and Ad5 Hexon genes to create a qRT-PCR standard curve for detection of replication competent adenovirus (RCA).
Depositing lab: Christopher Newgard. Depositing organization: Duke University. Publication: Creation of versatile cloning platforms for transgene expression and dCas9-based epigenome editing. Haldeman JM, Conway AE, Arlotto ME, Slentz DH, Muoio DM, Becker TC, Newgard CB. Nucleic Acids Res. 2018 Dec 27. pii: 5264291. doi: 10.1093/nar/gky1286. PubMed 30590691.
Backbone
  Vector backbone: pBlueScript2SK(-)
  Backbone manufacturer: Stratagene
  Backbone size w/o insert (bp): 3000
  Total vector size (bp): 3325
  Vector type: Standard for qRT-PCR
Growth in bacteria
  Bacterial resistance: Ampicillin, 100 μg/mL
  Growth temperature: 37°C
  Growth strain: DH5alpha
  Copy number: High Copy
Gene/Insert 1
  Gene/Insert name: Ad5 E1A gene fragment
  Species: Ad5
  Insert size (bp): 200
  Promoter: N/A
  Cloning method: Gibson Cloning
  Sequencing primers: 5′ M13F
Gene/Insert 2
  Gene/Insert name: Ad5 Hexon gene fragment
  Species: Ad5
  Insert size (bp): 200
  Promoter: N/A
  Cloning method: Gibson Cloning
  Sequencing primers: 5′ M13R
Terms and licenses: Academic/Nonprofit Terms; Industry Terms: Not Available to Industry
Depositor comments: This plasmid is a qRT-PCR standard that enables quantification of RCA in preparations of recombinant Ad5. Please see attached protocol for more details.
How to cite: JI401: Ad5 E1A/Hexon qRT-PCR standard was a gift from Christopher Newgard (Addgene plasmid # 131753 ; http://n2t.net/addgene:131753 ; RRID:Addgene_131753)
